Addgene plasmid #132573: TJF64
Purpose: pZE1-katGp-mCherry
Depositing lab: Timothy Lu. Depositing organization: Massachusetts Institute of Technology. Publication: Gene networks that compensate for crosstalk with crosstalk. Muller IE, Rubens JR, Jun T, Graham D, Xavier R, Lu TK. Nat Commun. 2019 Sep 6;10(1):4028. doi: 10.1038/s41467-019-12021-y. PubMed 31492904.
Backbone
  Vector backbone: pZE1
  Backbone size w/o insert (bp): 2016
  Total vector size (bp): 3223
  Vector type: Bacterial Expression
Growth in bacteria
  Bacterial resistance: Ampicillin, 100 μg/mL
  Growth temperature: 37°C
  Growth strain: DH5alpha
  Copy number: High Copy
Gene/Insert
  Gene/Insert name: katGp-mCherry-TermT1
  Insert size (bp): 1207
  Promoter: katGp
  Cloning method: Gibson Cloning
  Sequencing primers: 5′ AAAACAGGAAGGCAAAATGC; 3′ TGCTCACATGTTCTTTCCTGCGT
Terms and licenses: Academic/Nonprofit Terms; Industry Terms: Not Available to Industry
How to cite: TJF64 was a gift from Timothy Lu (Addgene plasmid # 132573 ; http://n2t.net/addgene:132573 ; RRID:Addgene_132573)
