[The description below was written by a language model from this plasmid's Addgene catalogue record and pLannotate feature annotations shown in this document.]
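Description:
TJF64 (pZE1-katGp-mCherry) is a small bacterial expression plasmid of roughly 3.2 kb built on the pZE1 backbone, a modular E. coli vector format. It replicates from a high-copy ColE1/pUC-type origin and is selected with ampicillin through a β-lactamase (AmpR) gene driven by its native bla promoter. A phage lambda t0 terminator lies downstream of AmpR, between the resistance cassette and the origin, helping to insulate the modules from transcriptional read-through.

The payload is a roughly 1.2 kb cassette, katGp-mCherry-TermT1, assembled by Gibson cloning. In it the katG promoter drives the monomeric, rapidly maturing red fluorescent protein mCherry, and transcription is stopped by the E. coli rrnB T1 terminator. The feature table annotates the mCherry coding sequence and both terminators but not the promoter itself. The unannotated region upstream of mCherry is presumably where katGp and the ribosome binding site sit, though the record does not detail them. In E. coli, katG encodes a catalase-peroxidase whose promoter is activated by the OxyR regulator in response to hydrogen peroxide, so the construct acts as a transcriptional reporter in which red fluorescence reads out promoter activity.

The associated publication concerns gene networks that compensate for crosstalk between signals, which is consistent with TJF64 serving as a fluorescent sensor module for measuring the response and specificity of an oxidative-stress-responsive promoter. The record gives no further detail on its specific role in those circuits.
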