Features (pLannotate 1.2.2; 6 found; start..end, strand, type, name):
    354..1061    +  CDS            mCherry: mCherry is a basic (constitutively fluorescent) red fluorescent protein published in 2004, derived from Discosoma sp.. It is reported to be a very rapidly-maturing monomer with low acid sensitivity.
   1100..1186    +  terminator     rrnB T1 terminator: Escherichia coli rrnB; transcription terminator T1 from the E. coli rrnB gene
   1351..1939    -  rep_origin     ori: high-copy-number ColE1/pMB1/pBR322/pUC origin of replication
   2027..2121    -  terminator     lambda t0 terminator: transcription terminator from phage lambda
   2151..3011    -  CDS            AmpR: β-lactamase; bla; confers resistance to ampicillin, carbenicillin, and related antibiotics
   3012..3116    -  promoter       AmpR promoter: bla
>Addgene plasmid #132573 | TJF64 | addgene full sequence | sequence record 264481 | Addgene NGS Result
TGGCTTTTATGAAAATCACACAGTGATCACAAATTTTAAACAGAGCACAAAATGCTGCCTCGAAATGAGG
GCGGGAAAATAAGGTTATCAGCCTTGTTTTCTCCCTCATTACTTGAAGGATATGAAGCTAAAACCCTTTT
TTATAAAGCATTTGTCCGAATTCGGACATAATCAAAAAAGCTTAATTAAGATCAATTTGATCTACATCTC
TTTAACCAACAATATGTAAGATCTCAACTATCGCATCCGTGGATTAATTCAATTATAACTTCTCTCTAAC
GCTGTGTATCGTAACGGTAACACTGTAGAGGGGAGCACATTGATGCGAATTCATTAAAGAGGAGAAAGGT
ACCATGGTGAGCAAGGGCGAAGAAGATAACATGGCCATCATCAAGGAGTTCATGCGCTTCAAGGTGCACA
TGGAGGGCTCCGTGAACGGCCACGAGTTCGAGATCGAGGGCGAGGGCGAGGGCCGCCCCTACGAGGGCAC
CCAGACCGCCAAGCTGAAGGTGACCAAGGGTGGCCCCCTGCCCTTCGCCTGGGACATCCTGTCCCCTCAG
TTCATGTACGGCTCCAAGGCCTACGTGAAGCACCCCGCCGACATCCCCGACTACTTGAAGCTGTCCTTCC
CCGAGGGCTTCAAGTGGGAGCGCGTGATGAACTTCGAGGACGGCGGCGTGGTGACCGTGACCCAGGACTC
CTCCCTGCAGGACGGCGAGTTCATCTACAAGGTGAAGCTGCGCGGCACCAACTTCCCCTCCGACGGCCCC
GTAATGCAGAAGAAGACCATGGGCTGGGAGGCCTCCTCCGAGCGGATGTACCCCGAGGACGGCGCCCTGA
AGGGCGAGATCAAGCAGAGGCTGAAGCTGAAGGACGGCGGCCACTACGACGCTGAGGTCAAGACCACCTA
CAAGGCCAAGAAGCCCGTGCAGCTGCCCGGCGCCTACAACGTCAACATCAAGTTGGACATCACCTCCCAC
AACGAGGACTACACCATCGTGGAACAGTACGAACGCGCCGAGGGCCGCCACTCCACCGGCGGCATGGACG
AGCTGTACAAGTAACCCGGGGGATCCCATGGTACGCGTGCTAGAGGCATCAAATAAAACGAAAGGCTCAG
TCGAAAGACTGGGCCTTTCGTTTTATCTGTTGTTTGTCGGTGAACGCTCTCCTGAGTAGGACAAATCCGC
CGCCCTAGACCTAGGGCGTTCGGCTGCGGCGAGCGGTATCAGCTCACTCAAAGGCGGTAATACGGTTATC
CACAGAATCAGGGGATAACGCAGGAAAGAACATGTGAGCAAAAGGCCAGCAAAAGGCCAGGAACCGTAAA
AAGGCCGCGTTGCTGGCGTTTTTCCATAGGCTCCGCCCCCCTGACGAGCATCACAAAAATCGACGCTCAA
GTCAGAGGTGGCGAAACCCGACAGGACTATAAAGATACCAGGCGTTTCCCCCTGGAAGCTCCCTCGTGCG
CTCTCCTGTTCCGACCCTGCCGCTTACCGGATACCTGTCCGCCTTTCTCCCTTCGGGAAGCGTGGCGCTT
TCTCATAGCTCACGCTGTAGGTATCTCAGTTCGGTGTAGGTCGTTCGCTCCAAGCTGGGCTGTGTGCACG
AACCCCCCGTTCAGCCCGACCGCTGCGCCTTATCCGGTAACTATCGTCTTGAGTCCAACCCGGTAAGACA
CGACTTATCGCCACTGGCAGCAGCCACTGGTAACAGGATTAGCAGAGCGAGGTATGTAGGCGGTGCTACA
GAGTTCTTGAAGTGGTGGCCTAACTACGGCTACACTAGAAGGACAGTATTTGGTATCTGCGCTCTGCTGA
AGCCAGTTACCTTCGGAAAAAGAGTTGGTAGCTCTTGATCCGGCAAACAAACCACCGCTGGTAGCGGTGG
TTTTTTTGTTTGCAAGCAGCAGATTACGCGCAGAAAAAAAGGATCTCAAGAAGATCCTTTGATCTTTTCT
ACGGGGTCTGACGCTCAGTGGAACGAAAACTCACGTTAAGGGATTTTGGTCATGACTAGTGCTTGGATTC
TCACCAATAAAAAACGCCCGGCGGCAACCGAGCGTTCTGAACAAATCCAGATGGAGTTCTGAGGTCATTA
CTGGATCTATCAACAGGAGTCCAAGCGAGCTCGTAAACTTGGTCTGACAGTTACCAATGCTTAATCAGTG
AGGCACCTATCTCAGCGATCTGTCTATTTCGTTCATCCATAGTTGCCTGACTCCCCGTCGTGTAGATAAC
TACGATACGGGAGGGCTTACCATCTGGCCCCAGTGCTGCAATGATACCGCGAGACCCACGCTCACCGGCT
CCAGATTTATCAGCAATAAACCAGCCAGCCGGAAGGGCCGAGCGCAGAAGTGGTCCTGCAACTTTATCCG
CCTCCATCCAGTCTATTAATTGTTGCCGGGAAGCTAGAGTAAGTAGTTCGCCAGTTAATAGTTTGCGCAA
CGTTGTTGCCATTGCTACAGGCATCGTGGTGTCACGCTCGTCGTTTGGTATGGCTTCATTCAGCTCCGGT
TCCCAACGATCAAGGCGAGTTACATGATCCCCCATGTTGTGCAAAAAAGCGGTTAGCTCCTTCGGTCCTC
CGATCGTTGTCAGAAGTAAGTTGGCCGCAGTGTTATCACTCATGGTTATGGCAGCACTGCATAATTCTCT
TACTGTCATGCCATCCGTAAGATGCTTTTCTGTGACTGGTGAGTACTCAACCAAGTCATTCTGAGAATAG
TGTATGCGGCGACCGAGTTGCTCTTGCCCGGCGTCAATACGGGATAATACCGCGCCACATAGCAGAACTT
TAAAAGTGCTCATCATTGGAAAACGTTCTTCGGGGCGAAAACTCTCAAGGATCTTACCGCTGTTGAGATC
CAGTTCGATGTAACCCACTCGTGCACCCAACTGATCTTCAGCATCTTTTACTTTCACCAGCGTTTCTGGG
TGAGCAAAAACAGGAAGGCAAAATGCCGCAAAAAAGGGAATAAGGGCGACACGGAAATGTTGAATACTCA
TACTCTTCCTTTTTCAATATTATTGAAGCATTTATCAGGGTTATTGTCTCATGAGCGGATACATATTTGA
ATGTATTTAGAAAAATAAACAAATAGGGGTTCCGCGCACATTTCCCCGAAAAGTGCCACCTGACGTCTAA
GAAACCATTATTATCATGACATTAACCTATAAAAATAGGCGTATCACGAGGCCCTTTCGTCTTCACCTCG
AGGTG
